>Addgene plasmid #105775 | pKK-mAmber-TEV | addgene full sequence | sequence record 203364 | Addgene NGS Result
AGATCTCCCGATCCCCTATGGTGCACTCTCAGTACAATCTGCTCTGATGCCGCATAGTTAAGCCAGTATC
TGCTCCCTGCTTGTGTGTTGGAGGTCGCTGAGTAGTGCGCGAGCAAAATTTAAGCTACAACAAGGCAAGG
CTTGACCGACAATTGCATGAAGAATCTGCTTAGGGTTAGGCGTTTTGCGCTGCTTCGCGATGTACGGGCC
AGATATACGCGTTGACATTGATTATTGACTAGTTATTAATAGTAATCAATTACGGGGTCATTAGTTCATA
GCCCATATATGGAGTTCCGCGTTACATAACTTACGGTAAATGGCCCGCCTGGCTGACCGCCCAACGACCC
CCGCCCATTGACGTCAATAATGACGTATGTTCCCATAGTAACGCCAATAGGGACTTTCCATTGACGTCAA
TGGGTGGAGTATTTACGGTAAACTGCCCACTTGGCAGTACATCAAGTGTATCATATGCCAAGTACGCCCC
CTATTGACGTCAATGACGGTAAATGGCCCGCCTGGCATTATGCCCAGTACATGACCTTATGGGACTTTCC
TACTTGGCAGTACATCTACGTATTAGTCATCGCTATTACCATGGTGATGCGGTTTTGGCAGTACATCAAT
GGGCGTGGATAGCGGTTTGACTCACGGGGATTTCCAAGTCTCCACCCCATTGACGTCAATGGGAGTTTGT
TTTGGCACCAAAATCAACGGGACTTTCCAAAATGTCGTAACAACTCCGCCCCATTGACGCAAATGGGCGG
TAGGCGTGTACGGTGGGAGGTCTATATAAGCAGAGCTCTCCCTATCAGTGATAGAGATCTCCCTATCAGT
GATAGAGATCGTCGACGAGCTCGTTTAGTGAACCGTCAGATCGCCTGGAGACGCCATCCACGCTGTTTTG
ACCTCCATAGAAGACACCGGGACCGATCCAGCCTCCGGACTCTGGCGTTTAAACTTAAGCTTGGTACCAT
GGTGAGCAAGGGCGAGGAGCTGTTCACCGGGGTGGTGCCCATCCTGGTCGAGCTGGACGGCGACGTAAAC
GGCCACAAGTTCAGCGTGTCCGGCGAGGGCGAGGGCGATGCCACCTACGGCAAGCTGACCCTGAAGCTCA
TCTGCACCACCGGCAAGCTGCCCGTGCCCTGGCCCACCCTCGTGACCACCCTCGGCTGCGGCCTGCAGTG
CTTCGCCCGCTACCCCGACCACATGAAGCAGCACGACTTCTTCAAGTCCGCCATGCCCGAAGGCTACGTC
CAGGAGCGCACCATCTTCTTCAAGGACGACGGCAACTACAAGACCCGCGCCGAGGTGAAGTTCGAGGGCG
ACACCCTGGTGAACCGCATCGAGCTGAAGGGCATCGACTTCAAGGAGGACGGCAACATCCTGGGGCACAA
GCTGGAGTACAACTACAACAGCCACAACGTCTATATCACCGCCGACAAGCAGAAGAACGGCATCAAGGCC
AACTTCAAGATCCGCCACAACATCGAGGACGGCGGCGTGCAGCTCGCCGACCACTACCAGCAGAACACCC
CCATCGGCGACGGCCCCGTGCTGCTGCCCGACAACCACTACCTGAGCTACCAGTCCAAGCTGAGCAAAGA
CCCCAACGAGAAGCGCGATCACATGGTCCTGCTGGAGTTCGTGACCGCCGCCGGGATCACTCTCGGCATG
GACGAGCTGTACAAGGGATCCGAAAACCTGTACTTCCAAGGAACCGGTGGTCACCTGTACAATCGATCCT
GCAGGAGCTAGCGAGAATTTGTATTTTCAGGGTGATATCCAGCACAGTGGCGGCCGCTCGAGTCTAGAGG
GCCCGTTTAAACCCGCTGATCAGCCTCGACTGTGCCTTCTAGTTGCCAGCCATCTGTTGTTTGCCCCTCC
CCCGTGCCTTCCTTGACCCTGGAAGGTGCCACTCCCACTGTCCTTTCCTAATAAAATGAGGAAATTGCAT
CGCATTGTCTGAGTAGGTGTCATTCTATTCTGGGGGGTGGGGTGGGGCAGGACAGCAAGGGGGAGGATTG
GGAAGACAATAGCAGGCATGCTGGGGATGCGGTGGGCTCTATGGCTTCTGAGGCGGAAAGAACCAGCTGG
GGCTCTAGGGGGTATCCCC
[124 nt withheld, positions 2120-2243]
C
[91 nt withheld, positions 2245-2335]
AGGGTGATGGTTCACGTACCTAGAAGTTCCTATTCCGAAGTTCCTATTCTCTAGAAAGTATAGGAACTTC
CTTGGCCAAAAAGCCTGAACTCACCGCGACGTCTGTCGAGAAGTTTCTGATCGAAAAGTTCGACAGCGTC
TCCGACCTGATGCAGCTCTCGGAGGGCGAAGAATCTCGTGCTTTCAGCTTCGATGTAGGAGGGCGTGGAT
ATGTCCTGCGGGTAAATAGCTGCGCCGATGGTTTCTACAAAGATCGTTATGTTTATCGGCACTTTGCATC
GGCCGCGCTCCCGATTCCGGAAGTGCTTGACATTGGGGAATTCAGCGAGAGCCTGACCTATTGCATCTCC
CGCCGTGCACAGGGTGTCACGTTGCAAGACCTGCCTGAAACCGAACTGCCCGCTGTTCTGCAGCCGGTCG
CGGAGGCCATGGATGCGATCGCTGCGGCCGATCTTAGCCAGACGAGCGGGTTCGGCCCATTCGGACCGCA
AGGAATCGGTCAATACACTACATGGCGTGATTTCATATGCGCGATTGCTGATCCCCATGTGTATCACTGG
CAAACTGTGATGGACGACACCGTCAGTGCGTCCGTCGCGCAGGCTCTCGATGAGCTGATGCTTTGGGCCG
AGGACTGCCCCGAAGTCCGGCACCTCGTGCACGCGGATTTCGGCTCCAACAATGTCCTGACGGACAATGG
CCGCATAACAGCGGTCATTGACTGGAGCGAGGCGATGTTCGGGGATTCCCAATACGAGGTCGCCAACATC
TTCTTCTGGAGGCCGTGGTTGGCTTGTATGGAGCAGCAGACGCGCTACTTCGAGCGGAGGCATCCGGAGC
TTGCAGGATCGCCGCGGCTCCGGGCGTATATGCTCCGCATTGGTCTTGACCAACTCTATCAGAGCTTGGT
TGACGGCAATTTCGATGATGCAGCTTGGGCGCAGGGTCGATGCGACGCAATCGTCCGATCCGGAGCCGGG
ACTGTCGGGCGTACACAAATCGCCCGCAGAAGCGCGGCCGTCTGGACCGATGGCTGTGTAGAAGTACTCG
CCGATAGTGGAAACCGACGCCCCAGCACTCGTCCGAGGGCAAAGGAATAGCACGTACTACGAGATTTCGA
TTCCACCGCCGCCTTCTATGAAAGGTTGGGCTTCGGAATCGTTTTCCGGGACGCCGGCTGGATGATCCTC
CAGCGCGGGGATCTCATGCTGGAGTTCTTCGCCCACCCCAACTTGTTTATTGCAGCTTATAATGGTTACA
AATAAAGCAATAGCATCACAAATTTCACAAATAAAGCATTTTTTTCACTGCATTCTAGTTGTGGTTTGTC
CAAACTCATCAATGTATCTTATCATGTCTGTATACCGTCGACCTCTAGCTAGAGCTTGGCGTAATCATGG
TCATAGCTGTTTCCTGTGTGAAATTGTTATCCGCTCACAATTCCACACAACATACGAGCCGGAAGCATAA
AGTGTAAAGCCTGGGGTGCCTAATGAGTGAGCTAACTCACATTAATTGCGTTGCGCTCACTGCCCGCTTT
CCAGTCGGGAAACCTGTCGTGCCAGCTGCATTAATGAATCGGCCAACGCGCGGGGAGAGGCGGTTTGCGT
ATTGGGCGCTCTTCCGCTTCCTCGCTCACTGACTCGCTGCGCTCGGTCGTTCGGCTGCGGCGAGCGGTAT
CAGCTCACTCAAAGGCGGTAATACGGTTATCCACAGAATCAGGGGATAACGCAGGAAAGAACATGTGAGC
AAAAGGCCAGCAAAAGGCCAGGAACCGTAAAAAGGCCGCGTTGCTGGCGTTTTTCCATAGGCTCCGCCCC
CCTGACGAGCATCACAAAAATCGACGCTCAAGTCAGAGGTGGCGAAACCCGACAGGACTATAAAGATACC
AGGCGTTTCCCCCTGGAAGCTCCCTCGTGCGCTCTCCTGTTCCGACCCTGCCGCTTACCGGATACCTGTC
CGCCTTTCTCCCTTCGGGAAGCGTGGCGCTTTCTCATAGCTCACGCTGTAGGTATCTCAGTTCGGTGTAG
GTCGTTCGCTCCAAGCTGGGCTGTGTGCACGAACCCCCCGTTCAGCCCGACCGCTGCGCCTTATCCGGTA
ACTATCGTCTTGAGTCCAACCCGGTAAGACACGACTTATCGCCACTGGCAGCAGCCACTGGTAACAGGAT
TAGCAGAGCGAGGTATGTAGGCGGTGCTACAGAGTTCTTGAAGTGGTGGCCTAACTACGGCTACACTAGA
AGAACAGTATTTGGTATCTGCGCTCTGCTGAAGCCAGTTACCTTCGGAAAAAGAGTTGGTAGCTCTTGAT
CCGGCAAACAAACCACCGCTGGTAGCGGTGGTTTTTTTGTTTGCAAGCAGCAGATTACGCGCAGAAAAAA
AGGATCTCAAGAAGATCCTTTGATCTTTTCTACGGGGTCTGACGCTCAGTGGAACGAAAACTCACGTTAA
GGGATTTTGGTCATGAGATTATCAAAAAGGATCTTCACCTAGATCCTTTTAAATTAAAAATGAAGTTTTA
AATCAATCTAAAGTATATATGAGTAAACTTGGTCTGACAGTTACCAATGCTTAATCAGTGAGGCACCTAT
CTCAGCGATCTGTCTATTTCGTTCATCCATAGTTGCCTGACTCCCCGTCGTGTAGATAACTACGATACGG
GAGGGCTTACCATCTGGCCCCAGTGCTGCAATGATACCGCGAGACCCACGCTCACCGGCTCCAGATTTAT
CAGCAATAAACCAGCCAGCCGGAAGGGCCGAGCGCAGAAGTGGTCCTGCAACTTTATCCGCCTCCATCCA
GTCTATTAATTGTTGCCGGGAAGCTAGAGTAAGTAGTTCGCCAGTTAATAGTTTGCGCAACGTTGTTGCC
ATTGCTACAGGCATCGTGGTGTCACGCTCGTCGTTTGGTATGGCTTCATTCAGCTCCGGTTCCCAACGAT
CAAGGCGAGTTACATGATCCCCCATGTTGTGCAAAAAAGCGGTTAGCTCCTTCGGTCCTCCGATCGTTGT
CAGAAGTAAGTTGGCCGCAGTGTTATCACTCATGGTTATGGCAGCACTGCATAATTCTCTTACTGTCATG
CCATCCGTAAGATGCTTTTCTGTGACTGGTGAGTACTCAACCAAGTCATTCTGAGAATAGTGTATGCGGC
GACCGAGTTGCTCTTGCCCGGCGTCAATACGGGATAATACCGCGCCACATAGCAGAACTTTAAAAGTGCT
CATCATTGGAAAACGTTCTTCGGGGCGAAAACTCTCAAGGATCTTACCGCTGTTGAGATCCAGTTCGATG
TAACCCACTCGTGCACCCAACTGATCTTCAGCATCTTTTACTTTCACCAGCGTTTCTGGGTGAGCAAAAA
CAGGAAGGCAAAATGCCGCAAAAAAGGGAATAAGGGCGACACGGAAATGTTGAATACTCATACTCTTCCT
TTTTCAATATTATTGAAGCATTTATCAGGGTTATTGTCTCATGAGCGGATACATATTTGAATGTATTTAG
AAAAATAAACAAATAGGGGTTCCGCGCACATTTCCCCGAAAAGTGCCACCTGACGTCGACGGATCGGG
Features (pLannotate 1.2.2; 22 found; start..end, strand, type, name):
     17..69      -  misc_feature   bom (fragment): basis of mobility region from pBR322
    224..603     +  enhancer       CMV enhancer: human cytomegalovirus immediate early enhancer
    604..807     +  promoter       CMV promoter: human cytomegalovirus (CMV) immediate early promoter
    809..828     +  promoter       PLtetO-1 promoter (fragment): modified phage lambda PL promoter with tet operator sites (Lutz and Bujard, 1997)
    830..849     +  promoter       PLtetO-1 promoter (fragment): modified phage lambda PL promoter with tet operator sites (Lutz and Bujard, 1997)
    857..890     +  promoter       TRE3GV promoter (fragment): 3rd-generation Tet-responsive promoter that can be activated by binding of Tet-On® 3G, optimized for retroviral and lentiviral vectors
    979..1695    +  CDS            mVenus: mVenus is a basic (constitutively fluorescent) yellow fluorescent protein published in 2006, derived from Aequorea victoria. It is reported to be a rapidly-maturing monomer with moderate acid sensitivity.
   1702..1718    +  CDS            TEV site (fragment): tobacco etch virus (TEV) protease recognition and cleavage site
   1850..2074    +  polyA_signal   bGH poly(A) signal: bovine growth hormone polyadenylation signal
   2078..2099    +  promoter       SV40 promoter (fragment): SV40 enhancer and early promoter
   2120..2353    +  rep_origin     f1 ori (fragment) (sequence partly withheld): f1 bacteriophage origin of replication; arrow indicates direction of (+) strand synthesis
   2358..2405    +  protein_bind   FRT: FLP-mediated recombination occurs in the 8-bp core sequence TCTAGAAA (Turan and Bode, 2011). FLP recombinase from the Saccharomyces cerevisiae 2μ plasmid
   2413..3435    +  CDS            HygR: aminoglycoside phosphotransferase from E. coli; aph(4)-Ia; confers resistance to hygromycin
   3445..3570    +  CDS            ble (fragment): BLE_KLEPN - Experimental evidence at protein level: Swiss-Prot protein existence level 1. Binding protein with a strong affinity to the bleomycin family of antibiotics. Binds to CL990; an antimitotic-antibiotic compound. From Klebsiella pneumoniae.
   3565..3686    +  polyA_signal   SV40 poly(A) signal: SV40 polyadenylation signal
   3759..3775    -  protein_bind   lac operator: The lac repressor binds to the lac operator to inhibit transcription in E. coli. This inhibition can be relieved by adding lactose or isopropyl-β-D-thiogalactopyranoside (IPTG). lac repressor encoded by lacI
   3783..3813    -  promoter       lac promoter: promoter for the E. coli lac operon
   3828..3849    -  protein_bind   CAP binding site: CAP binding activates transcription in the presence of cAMP. E. coli catabolite activator protein
   3862..3954    -  CDS            lacI (fragment): lac repressor; lacI; The lac repressor binds to the lac operator to inhibit transcription in E. coli. This inhibition can be relieved by adding lactose or isopropyl-β-D-thiogalactopyranoside (IPTG).
   4137..4725    -  rep_origin     ori: high-copy-number ColE1/pMB1/pBR322/pUC origin of replication
   4896..5756    -  CDS            AmpR: β-lactamase; bla; confers resistance to ampicillin, carbenicillin, and related antibiotics
   5757..5861    -  promoter       AmpR promoter: bla
