[The description below was written by a language model from this plasmid's Addgene catalogue record and pLannotate feature annotations shown in this document.]
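Description:
pKK-mAmber-TEV is an empty mammalian expression backbone from the pKK vector family, derived from pcDNA5/FRT/TO and designed for making stable, inducible cell lines with the Flp-In system. In E. coli it is maintained as a high-copy plasmid through a ColE1/pUC-type origin and selected with ampicillin (AmpR under its own bla promoter). A partial f1 origin and lac promoter/operator remnants are also annotated as backbone sequence.

The expression cassette consists of the CMV enhancer and promoter followed by tet operator sequences, which the automated annotation picks up as fragments of tet-responsive promoters. Together these form the tetracycline-responsive CMV promoter described by the depositor. Downstream lies an open reading frame annotated as mVenus, which per the record is mAmber, a Venus Y67C mutant that neither absorbs nor emits light but retains the Venus fold. It is followed by a TEV protease recognition site, a cloning site and the bGH polyadenylation signal. No insert is present. A coding sequence of interest is placed after the TEV site, yielding an N-terminal mAmber fusion whose tag can be cleaved off. The cloning site was optimized for ligation-independent SLIC cloning with primers shared across the pKK family, although restriction and ligation also work.

An FRT site sits directly upstream of a hygromycin resistance gene with an SV40 poly(A) signal. No full promoter is annotated in front of it, which fits the Flp-In design in which FLP-mediated integration at a genomic FRT site activates hygromycin resistance. The stated use is as a negative control for FRET measurements.
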