Addgene plasmid #105775: pKK-mAmber-TEV
Purpose: (Empty Backbone) Expression of your protein of interest in fusion with non-absorbing, non-emitting Venus mutant at the N-terminus (cleavable by TEV). Negative control for FRET measurements (PMID: 17040988, 22264545).
Depositing lab: Andrzej Dziembowski. Depositing organization: Polish Academy of Sciences, Institute of Biochemistry and Biophysics. Publication: Versatile approach for functional analysis of human proteins and efficient stable cell line generation using FLP-mediated recombination system. Szczesny RJ, Kowalska K, Klosowska-Kosicka K, Chlebowski A, Owczarek EP, Warkocki Z, Kulinski TM, Adamska D, Affek K, Jedroszkowiak A, Kotrys AV, Tomecki R, Krawczyk PS, Borowski LS, Dziembowski A. PLoS One. 2018 Mar 28;13(3):e0194887. doi: 10.1371/journal.pone.0194887. eCollection 2018. PubMed 29590189.
Backbone
  Vector backbone: pcDNA5/FRT/TO
  Backbone manufacturer: Invitrogen
  Vector type: Mammalian Expression ; Flp-In competent
  Selectable markers: Hygromycin
  Tag / fusion protein: mAmber-TEV (N terminal on backbone)
Growth in bacteria
  Bacterial resistance: Ampicillin, 100 μg/mL
  Growth temperature: 37°C
  Growth strain: DH5alpha
  Copy number: High Copy
Gene/Insert
  Gene/Insert name: None
  Tag / fusion protein: mAmber-TEV (N terminal on backbone)
Terms and licenses: Academic/Nonprofit Terms; Industry Terms: Not Available to Industry
Depositor comments: This vector is a member of the pKK vector family. Its cloning site was optimized for the SLIC approach, however, a traditional restriction and ligation based approach is also possible (see Szczesny RJ et al. for detailed protocols; bioRxiv, doi: https://doi.org/10.1101/160101) This vector is a derivate of the pcDNA5/FRT/TO plasmid (Invitrogen) and is suitable for stable cell line generation using the Flp-In system. Transcription of the gene of interest is driven by a tetracycline responsive CMV promoter. A given coding sequence can be cloned into all pKK vectors using just three universal PCR primers and a ligation-independent DNA cloning method. Amber is a Venus mutant (Y67C) that neither absorbs nor emits light but retains full tertiary structure of Venus. Used as negative control for FRET measurements. Amber coding sequence was cloned from Addgene ID: 27798.
How to cite: pKK-mAmber-TEV was a gift from Andrzej Dziembowski (Addgene plasmid # 105775 ; http://n2t.net/addgene:105775 ; RRID:Addgene_105775)
